>Addgene plasmid #221111 | pRS413-CUP1pr-CFAPoptim | addgene full sequence | sequence record 438029 | Addgene NGS Result
AAAAAAAAAAATGAAAATCATTACCGAGGCATAAAAAAATATAGAGTGTACTAGAGGAGGCCAAGAGTAA
TAGAAAAAGAAAATTGCGGGAAAGGACTGTGTTATGACTTCCCTGACTAATGCCGTGTTCAAACGATACC
TGGCAGTGACTCCTAGCGCTCACCAAGCTCTTAAAACGGGAATTTATGGTGCACTCTCAGTACAATCTGC
TCTGATGCCGCATAGTTAAGCCAGCCCCGACACCCGCCAACACCCGCTGACGCGCCCTGACGGGCTTGTC
TGCTCCCGGCATCCGCTTACAGACAAGCTGTGACCGTCTCCGGGAGCTGCATGTGTCAGAGGTTTTCACC
GTCATCACCGAAACGCGCGAGACGAAAGGGCCTCGTGATACGCCTATTTTTATAGGTTAATGTCATGATA
ATAATGGTTTCTTAGGGTCCTTTTCATCACGTGCTATAAAAATAATTATAATTTAAATTTTTTAATATAA
ATATATAAATTAAAAATAGAAAGTAAAAAAAGAAATTAAAGAAAAAATAGTTTTTGTTTTCCGAAGATGT
AAAAGACTCTAGGGGGATCGCCAACAAATACTACCTTTTATCTTGCTCTTCCTGCTCTCAGGTATTAATG
CCGAATTGTTTCATCTTGTCTGTGTAGAAGACCACACACGAAAATCCTGTGATTTTACATTTTACTTATC
GTTAATCGAATGTATATCTATTTAATCTGCTTTTCTTGTCTAATAAATATATATGTAAAGTACGCTTTTT
GTTGAAATTTTTTAAACCTTTGTTTATTTTTTTTTCTTCATTCCGTAACTCTTCTACCTTCTTTATTTAC
TTTCTAAAATCCAAATACAAAACATAAAAATAAATAAACACAGAGTAAATTCCCAAATTATTCCATCATT
AAAAGATACGAGGCGCGTGTAAGTTACAGGCAAGCGATCCGTCAGGTGGCACTTTTCGGGGAAATGTGCG
CGGAACCCCTATTTGTTTATTTTTCTAAATACATTCAAATATGTATCCGCTCATGAGACAATAACCCTGA
TAAATGCTTCAATAATATTGAAAAAGGAAGAGTATGAGTATTCAACATTTCCGTGTCGCCCTTATTCCCT
TTTTTGCGGCATTTTGCCTTCCTGTTTTTGCTCACCCAGAAACGCTGGTGAAAGTAAAAGATGCTGAAGA
TCAGTTGGGTGCACGAGTGGGTTACATCGAACTGGATCTCAACAGCGGTAAGATCCTTGAGAGTTTTCGC
CCCGAAGAACGTTTTCCAATGATGAGCACTTTTAAAGTTCTGCTATGTGGCGCGGTATTATCCCGTATTG
ACGCCGGGCAAGAGCAACTCGGTCGCCGCATACACTATTCTCAGAATGACTTGGTTGAGTACTCACCAGT
CACAGAAAAGCATCTTACGGATGGCATGACAGTAAGAGAATTATGCAGTGCTGCCATAACCATGAGTGAT
AACACTGCGGCCAACTTACTTCTGACAACGATCGGAGGACCGAAGGAGCTAACCGCTTTTTTGCACAACA
TGGGGGATCATGTAACTCGCCTTGATCGTTGGGAACCGGAGCTGAATGAAGCCATACCAAACGACGAGCG
TGACACCACGATGCCTGTAGCAATGGCAACAACGTTGCGCAAACTATTAACTGGCGAACTACTTACTCTA
GCTTCCCGGCAACAATTAATAGACTGGATGGAGGCGGATAAAGTTGCAGGACCACTTCTGCGCTCGGCCC
TTCCGGCTGGCTGGTTTATTGCTGATAAATCTGGAGCCGGTGAGCGTGGGTCTCGCGGTATCATTGCAGC
ACTGGGGCCAGATGGTAAGCCCTCCCGTATCGTAGTTATCTACACGACGGGGAGTCAGGCAACTATGGAT
GAACGAAATAGACAGATCGCTGAGATAGGTGCCTCACTGATTAAGCATTGGTAACTGTCAGACCAAGTTT
ACTCATATATACTTTAGATTGATTTAAAACTTCATTTTTAATTTAAAAGGATCTAGGTGAAGATCCTTTT
TGATAATCTCATGACCAAAATCCCTTAACGTGAGTTTTCGTTCCACTGAGCGTCAGACCCCGTAGAAAAG
ATCAAAGGATCTTCTTGAGATCCTTTTTTTCTGCGCGTAATCTGCTGCTTGCAAACAAAAAAACCACCGC
TACCAGCGGTGGTTTGTTTGCCGGATCAAGAGCTACCAACTCTTTTTCCGAAGGTAACTGGCTTCAGCAG
AGCGCAGATACCAAATACTGTTCTTCTAGTGTAGCCGTAGTTAGGCCACCACTTCAAGAACTCTGTAGCA
CCGCCTACATACCTCGCTCTGCTAATCCTGTTACCAGTGGCTGCTGCCAGTGGCGATAAGTCGTGTCTTA
CCGGGTTGGACTCAAGACGATAGTTACCGGATAAGGCGCAGCGGTCGGGCTGAACGGGGGGTTCGTGCAC
ACAGCCCAGCTTGGAGCGAACGACCTACACCGAACTGAGATACCTACAGCGTGAGCTATGAGAAAGCGCC
ACGCTTCCCGAAGGGAGAAAGGCGGACAGGTATCCGGTAAGCGGCAGGGTCGGAACAGGAGAGCGCACGA
GGGAGCTTCCAGGGGGAAACGCCTGGTATCTTTATAGTCCTGTCGGGTTTCGCCACCTCTGACTTGAGCG
TCGATTTTTGTGATGCTCGTCAGGGGGGCGGAGCCTATGGAAAAACGCCAGCAACGCGGCCTTTTTACGG
TTCCTGGCCTTTTGCTGGCCTTTTGCTCACATGTTCTTTCCTGCGTTATCCCCTGATTCTGTGGATAACC
GTATTACCGCCTTTGAGTGAGCTGATACCGCTCGCCGCAGCCGAACGACCGAGCGCAGCGAGTCAGTGAG
CGAGGAAGCGGAAGAGCGCCCAATACGCAAACCGCCTCTCCCCGCGCGTTGGCCGATTCATTAATGCAGC
TGGCACGACAGGTTTCCCGACTGGAAAGCGGGCAGTGAGCGCAACGCAATTAATGTGAGTTAGCTCACTC
ATTAGGCACCCCAGGCTTTACACTTTATGCTTCCGGCTCGTATGTTGTGTGGAATTGTGAGCGGATAACA
ATTTCACACAGGAAACAGCTATGACCATGATTACGCCAAGCGCGCAATTAACCCTCACTAAAGGGAACAA
AAGCTGGAGCTCCTAGTTAGAAAAAGACATTTTTGCTGTCAGTCACTGTCAAGAGATTCTTTTGCTGGCA
TTTCTTCTAGAAGCAAAAAGAGCGATGCGTCTTTTCCGCTGAACCGTTCCAGCAAAAAAGACTACCAACG
CAATATGGATTGTCAGAATCATATAAAAGAGAAGCAAATAACTCCTTGTCTTGTATCAATTGCATTATAA
TATCTTCTTGTTAGTGCAATATCATATAGAAGTCATCGACTAGTGGATCCCCCGGGCTGCAGGAATTCGA
TATCAAGCTTATCGATACCGTCGACCTCGAGGCGTTACAGGTCCTCCTCGCTGATCAGCTTCTGCTCCAG
GTCCTCCTCGCTGATCAGCTTCTGCTCGGAGAGGACGGTCAGCTGGGTGCCTCCTCCGAACAGATAACCG
TCAACGTCGGAGAGCGAACAGTAATACTCAGCCTCATCTTCAGGCTGCGCATCCGAGATGGTCAGGGCAG
CCTTGGCCCCAAGGAGGGAGCCTGAGAATCGGCCAGGGGTCCAGGAATACTTCTTGTCGGTGTCAAATAT
AAGTGCCCTGGGGGCTTGGCCAGGCTTCTGCTGGAACCAGTTGGCATAATGACCACTGGTGACAGCTCCA
GTGCCGGAGCCACAAGTGAGAATGACTGTCCCTCCTGGGGACACAGTCACTGACGGCTCCTGAGTCACCA
CAGCCTGAGAACCGCCGCCTCCGGAACCACCACCGCCGCTGCCACCGCCACCAGAGCCGCCACCACCGGA
CAGAACCGTCAGTTGTGTTCCACCGCCAAACAAGTAGCCATCCACGTCGCTAAGAGAACAGTAATACTCG
GCTTCGTCCTCAGGCTGAGCATCTGATATTGTCAAAGCTGCCTTTGCTCCCAGCAAAGATCCAGAAAATC
TACCTGGGGTCCAAGAATACTTCTTATCAGTATCAAAAATCAAAGCTCTTGGAGCTTGTCCTGGTTTTTG
TTGAAACCAATTTGCATAATGACCAGATGTGACGGCACCCGTACCACTTCCACAAGTAAGTATAACAGTA
CCACCTGGGCTAACGGTAACACTAGGTTCTTGGGTAACGACGGCCTGCATACCCGCACCCGCACCCGCGT
CGAGGGGGGGCCCGGTACCCAATTCGCCCTATAGTGAGTCGTATTACGCGCGCTCACTGGCCGTCGTTTT
ACAACGTCGTGACTGGGAAAACCCTGGCGTTACCCAACTTAATCGCCTTGCAGCACATCCCCCTTTCGCC
AGCTGGCGTAATAGCGAAGAGGCCCGCACCGATCGCCCTTCCCAACAGTTGCGCAGCCTGAATGGCGAAT
GG
[124 nt withheld, positions 4483-4606]
C
[91 nt withheld, positions 4608-4698]
A
[49 nt withheld, positions 4700-4748]
CCTTTGACGTTGGAGTCCACGTTCTTT
[37 nt withheld, positions 4776-4812]
ACCCTATCTCGGTCTATTCTTTTGATTTATAAGGGATTTTGCCGATTTCGGCCTATTGGTTAAAAAATGA
GCTGATTTAACAAAAATTTAACGCGAATTTTAACAAAATATTAACGCTTACAATTTCCTGATGCGGTATT
TTCTCCTTACGCATCTGTGCGGTATTTCACACCGCATAGATCCGTCGAGTTCAAGAGAAAAAAAAAGAAA
AAGCAAAAAGAAAAAAGGAAAGCGCGCCTCGTTCAGAATGACACGTATAGAATGATGCATTACCTTGTCA
TCTTCAGTATCATACTGTTCGTATACATACTTACTGACATTCATAGGTATACATATATACACATGTATAT
ATATCGTATGCTGCAGCTTTAAATAATCGGTGTCACTACATAAGAACACCTTTGGTGGAGGGAACATCGT
TGGTACCATTGGGCGAGGTGGCTTCTCTTATGGCAACCGCAAGAGCCTTGAACGCACTCTCACTACGGTG
ATGATCATTCTTGCCTCGCAGACAATCAACGTGGAGGGTAATTCTGCTAGCCTCTGCAAAGCTTTCAAGA
AAATGCGGGATCATCTCGCAAGAGAGATCTCCTACTTTCTCCCTTTGCAAACCAAGTTCGACAACTGCGT
ACGGCCTGTTCGAAAGATCTACCACCGCTCTGGAAAGTGCCTCATCCAAAGGCGCAAATCCTGATCCAAA
CCTTTTTACTCCACGCACGGCCCCTAGGGCCTCTTTAAAAGCTTGACCGAGAGCAATCCCGCAGTCTTCA
GTGGTGTGATGGTCGTCTATGTGTAAGTCACCAATGCACTCAACGATTAGCGACCAGCCGGAATGCTTGG
CCAGAGCATGTATCATATGGTCCAGAAACCCTATACCTGTGTGGACGTTAATCACTTGCGATTGTGTGGC
CTGTTCTGCTACTGCTTCTGCCTCTTTTTCTGGGAAGATCGAGTGCTCTATCGCTAGGGGACCACCCTTT
AAAGAGATCGCAATCTGAATCTTGGTTTCATTTGTAATACGCTTTACTAGGGCTTTCTGCTCTGTCATCT
TTGCCTTCGTTTATCTTGCCTGCTCATTTTTTAGTATATTCTTCGAAGAAATCACATTACTTTATATAAT
GTATAATTCATTATGTGATAATGCCAATCGCTAAGAAAAAAAAAGAGTCATCCGCTAGGTGG
Features (pLannotate 1.2.2; 22 found; start..end, strand, type, name):
    104..184     +  CDS            MRM1 (fragment): MRM1_YEAST - Also known as PET56 From Saccharomyces cerevisiae (strain ATCC 204508 / S288c) (Baker's yeast).
    185..234     -  misc_feature   bom (fragment): basis of mobility region from pBR322
    336..371     -  CDS            rop (fragment): Rop protein, which maintains plasmids at low copy number; rop
    446..949     +  misc_feature   CEN/ARS: S. cerevisiae CEN6 centromere fused to an autonomously replicating sequence
    979..1083    +  promoter       AmpR promoter: bla
   1084..1944    +  CDS            AmpR: β-lactamase; bla; confers resistance to ampicillin, carbenicillin, and related antibiotics
   2115..2703    +  rep_origin     ori: high-copy-number ColE1/pMB1/pBR322/pUC origin of replication
   2886..2978    +  CDS            lacI (fragment): lac repressor; lacI; The lac repressor binds to the lac operator to inhibit transcription in E. coli. This inhibition can be relieved by adding lactose or isopropyl-β-D-thiogalactopyranoside (IPTG).
   2991..3012    +  protein_bind   CAP binding site: CAP binding activates transcription in the presence of cAMP. E. coli catabolite activator protein
   3027..3057    +  promoter       lac promoter: promoter for the E. coli lac operon
   3065..3081    +  protein_bind   lac operator: The lac repressor binds to the lac operator to inhibit transcription in E. coli. This inhibition can be relieved by adding lactose or isopropyl-β-D-thiogalactopyranoside (IPTG). lac repressor encoded by lacI
   3126..3144    +  promoter       T3 promoter: promoter for bacteriophage T3 RNA polymerase
   3163..3397    +  promoter       CUP1 promoter: S. cerevisiae CUP1; inducible metallothionein promoter, regulated by Cu2+
   3399..3462    +  misc_feature   MCS (fragment): pBluescript multiple cloning site
   3528..4247    -  CDS            FAPα2: fluorogen-activating protein composed of a dimer of the L5-MG single-chain antibody fragment (Szent-Gyorgyi et al., 2008) binds malachite green derivatives to produce red fluorescence
   4270..4289    +  misc_feature   MCS (fragment): pBluescript multiple cloning site
   4298..4316    -  promoter       T7 promoter: promoter for bacteriophage T7 RNA polymerase
   4324..4479    +  CDS            lacZα (fragment): LacZα fragment of β-galactosidase; lacZ fragment
   4483..4911    +  rep_origin     f1 ori (sequence partly withheld): f1 bacteriophage origin of replication; arrow indicates direction of (+) strand synthesis
   4939..4990    -  misc_feature   bom (fragment): basis of mobility region from pBR322
   5198..5860    -  CDS            HIS3: imidazoleglycerol-phosphate dehydratase, required for histidine biosynthesis; S. cerevisiae HIS3; yeast auxotrophic marker
   5861..54      -  promoter       HIS3 promoter (across the origin): S. cerevisiae HIS3
