[The description below was written by a language model from this plasmid's Addgene catalogue record and pLannotate feature annotations shown in this document.]
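Description:
pRS413-CUP1pr-CFAPoptim is a yeast–E. coli shuttle vector built on the pRS413 backbone and supplied as an empty tagging backbone, so it carries no gene of interest. In Saccharomyces cerevisiae it is maintained as a low-copy centromeric plasmid through a CEN6/ARS element and selected by histidine prototrophy via the HIS3 marker and its native promoter. In bacteria it replicates from a ColE1/pUC-type origin with ampicillin resistance (bla). The pBluescript-derived region of the backbone contributes an f1 origin, T3 and T7 promoters, and lac promoter/operator and lacZα remnants flanking the cloning site.

The functional cassette consists of the copper-inducible CUP1 metallothionein promoter, followed by remaining multiple cloning site sequence and then a Linker-MYC-FAPoptim-MYC module, which the depositor notes was inserted between the SalI and XhoI sites of pRS413-CUP1pr. A gene cloned in frame between the promoter and this module is expressed as a C-terminal fusion to a yeast codon-optimized fluorogen-activating protein flanked by two MYC epitopes. The FAP is annotated as FAPα2, a dimer of the L5-MG single-chain antibody fragment. It is non-fluorescent on its own and produces red fluorescence on binding malachite green-derived fluorogens. The automated annotation places the FAP coding feature on the minus strand relative to the CUP1 promoter. This is at odds with the stated design and may be an artefact of matching a recoded, internally repeated sequence, so orientation should be checked against the full sequence. No yeast transcription terminator is annotated downstream of the tag.

According to the record, the plasmid is intended for quantitative protein trafficking and colocalization studies in budding yeast, with the MYC tags available for immunodetection.
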