Addgene plasmid #221111: pRS413-CUP1pr-CFAPoptim
Purpose: (Empty Backbone) FAP insert for C-terminally tagging genes of interest (optimized FAP for yeast expression + 2xMYC tag)
Depositing lab: Allyson O’Donnell. Depositing organization: University of Pittsburgh (University, School of Medicine, and Cancer Institute). Publication: Optimization of the fluorogen-activating protein tag for quantitative protein trafficking and colocalization studies in S. cerevisiae. Oppenheimer KG, Hager NA, McAtee CK, Filiztekin E, Shang C, Warnick JA, Bruchez MP, Brodsky JL, Prosser DC, Kwiatkowski AV, O'Donnell AF. Mol Biol Cell. 2024 Jul 1;35(7):mr5. doi: 10.1091/mbc.E24-04-0174. Epub 2024 May 29. PubMed 38809589.
Backbone
  Vector backbone: pRS413
  Vector type: Yeast Expression
  Selectable markers: HIS3
Growth in bacteria
  Bacterial resistance: Ampicillin, 100 μg/mL
  Growth temperature: 37°C
  Growth strain: DH5alpha
  Copy number: Low Copy
Gene/Insert
  Gene/Insert name: None
Terms and licenses: Academic/Nonprofit Terms; Industry Terms: Not Available to Industry
Depositor comments: The Linker-MYC-FAPoptim-MYC sequence was cloned into the SalI and XhoI sites of the pRS413-CUP1pr plasmid.
How to cite: pRS413-CUP1pr-CFAPoptim was a gift from Allyson O’Donnell (Addgene plasmid # 221111 ; http://n2t.net/addgene:221111 ; RRID:Addgene_221111)
